>Addgene plasmid #215326 | pCCL-dNTP63Promoter-FLuc-CMV-RLuc-dsRed2 | addgene full sequence | sequence record 427282 | Addgene NGS Result
ACTCCCAACGAAGACAAGATCTGCTTTTTGCTTGTACTGGGTCTCTCTGGTTAGACCAGATCTGAGCCTG
GGAGCTCTCTGGCTAACTAGGGAACCCACTGCTTAAGCCTCAATAAAGCTTGCCTTGAGTGCTTCAAGTA
GTGTGTGCCCGTCTGTTGTGTGACTCTGGTAACTAGAGATCCCTCAGACCCTTTTAGTCAGTGTGGAAAA
TCTCTAGCAGTAGTAGTTCATGTCATCTTATTATTCAGTATTTATAACTTGCAAAGAAATGAATATCAGA
GAGTGAGAGGAACTTGTTTATTGCAGCTTATAATGGTTACAAATAAAGCAATAGCATCACAAATTTCACA
AATAAAGCATTTTTTTCACTGCATTCTAGTTGTGGTTTGTCCAAACTCATCAATGTATCTTATCATGTCT
GGCTCTAGCTATCCCGCCCCTAACTCCGCCCATCCCGCCCCTAACTCCGCCCAGTTCCGCCCATTCTCCG
CCCCATGGCTGACTAATTTTTTTTATTTATGCAGAGGCCGAGGCCGCCTCGGCCTCTGAGCTATTCCAGA
AGTAGTGAGGAGGCTTTTTTGGAGGCCTAGGGACGTACCCAATTCGCCCTATAGTGAGTCGTATTACGCG
CGCTCACTGGCCGTCGTTTTACAACGTCGTGACTGGGAAAACCCTGGCGTTACCCAACTTAATCGCCTTG
CAGCACATCCCCCTTTCGCCAGCTGGCGTAATAGCGAAGAGGCCCGCACCGATCGCCCTTCCCAACAGTT
GCGCAGCCTGAATGGCGAATGGG
[124 nt withheld, positions 794-917]
C
[91 nt withheld, positions 919-1009]
A
[49 nt withheld, positions 1011-1059]
CCTTTGACGTTGGAGTCCACGTTCTTT
[37 nt withheld, positions 1087-1123]
ACCCTATCTCGGTCTATTCTTTTGATTTATAAGGGATTTTGCCGATTTCGGCCTATTGGTTAAAAAATGA
GCTGATTTAACAAAAATTTAACGCGAATTTTAACAAAATATTAACGCTTACAATTTAGGTGGCACTTTTC
GGGGAAATGTGCGCGGAACCCCTATTTGTTTATTTTTCTAAATACATTCAAATATGTATCCGCTCATGAG
ACAATAACCCTGATAAATGCTTCAATAATATTGAAAAAGGAAGAGTATGAGTATTCAACATTTCCGTGTC
GCCCTTATTCCCTTTTTTGCGGCATTTTGCCTTCCTGTTTTTGCTCACCCAGAAACGCTGGTGAAAGTAA
AAGATGCTGAAGATCAGTTGGGTGCACGAGTGGGTTACATCGAACTGGATCTCAACAGCGGTAAGATCCT
TGAGAGTTTTCGCCCCGAAGAACGTTTTCCAATGATGAGCACTTTTAAAGTTCTGCTATGTGGCGCGGTA
TTATCCCGTATTGACGCCGGGCAAGAGCAACTCGGTCGCCGCATACACTATTCTCAGAATGACTTGGTTG
AGTACTCACCAGTCACAGAAAAGCATCTTACGGATGGCATGACAGTAAGAGAATTATGCAGTGCTGCCAT
AACCATGAGTGATAACACTGCGGCCAACTTACTTCTGACAACGATCGGAGGACCGAAGGAGCTAACCGCT
TTTTTGCACAACATGGGGGATCATGTAACTCGCCTTGATCGTTGGGAACCGGAGCTGAATGAAGCCATAC
CAAACGACGAGCGTGACACCACGATGCCTGTAGCAATGGCAACAACGTTGCGCAAACTATTAACTGGCGA
ACTACTTACTCTAGCTTCCCGGCAACAATTAATAGACTGGATGGAGGCGGATAAAGTTGCAGGACCACTT
CTGCGCTCGGCCCTTCCGGCTGGCTGGTTTATTGCTGATAAATCTGGAGCCGGTGAGCGTGGGTCTCGCG
GTATCATTGCAGCACTGGGGCCAGATGGTAAGCCCTCCCGTATCGTAGTTATCTACACGACGGGGAGTCA
GGCAACTATGGATGAACGAAATAGACAGATCGCTGAGATAGGTGCCTCACTGATTAAGCATTGGTAACTG
TCAGACCAAGTTTACTCATATATACTTTAGATTGATTTAAAACTTCATTTTTAATTTAAAAGGATCTAGG
TGAAGATCCTTTTTGATAATCTCATGACCAAAATCCCTTAACGTGAGTTTTCGTTCCACTGAGCGTCAGA
CCCCGTAGAAAAGATCAAAGGATCTTCTTGAGATCCTTTTTTTCTGCGCGTAATCTGCTGCTTGCAAACA
AAAAAACCACCGCTACCAGCGGTGGTTTGTTTGCCGGATCAAGAGCTACCAACTCTTTTTCCGAAGGTAA
CTGGCTTCAGCAGAGCGCAGATACCAAATACTGTTCTTCTAGTGTAGCCGTAGTTAGGCCACCACTTCAA
GAACTCTGTAGCACCGCCTACATACCTCGCTCTGCTAATCCTGTTACCAGTGGCTGCTGCCAGTGGCGAT
AAGTCGTGTCTTACCGGGTTGGACTCAAGACGATAGTTACCGGATAAGGCGCAGCGGTCGGGCTGAACGG
GGGGTTCGTGCACACAGCCCAGCTTGGAGCGAACGACCTACACCGAACTGAGATACCTACAGCGTGAGCT
ATGAGAAAGCGCCACGCTTCCCGAAGGGAGAAAGGCGGACAGGTATCCGGTAAGCGGCAGGGTCGGAACA
GGAGAGCGCACGAGGGAGCTTCCAGGGGGAAACGCCTGGTATCTTTATAGTCCTGTCGGGTTTCGCCACC
TCTGACTTGAGCGTCGATTTTTGTGATGCTCGTCAGGGGGGCGGAGCCTATGGAAAAACGCCAGCAACGC
GGCCTTTTTACGGTTCCTGGCCTTTTGCTGGCCTTTTGCTCACATGTTCTTTCCTGCGTTATCCCCTGAT
TCTGTGGATAACCGTATTACCGCCTTTGAGTGAGCTGATACCGCTCGCCGCAGCCGAACGACCGAGCGCA
GCGAGTCAGTGAGCGAGGAAGCGGAAGAGCGCCCAATACGCAAACCGCCTCTCCCCGCGCGTTGGCCGAT
TCATTAATGCAGCTGGCACGACAGGTTTCCCGACTGGAAAGCGGGCAGTGAGCGCAACGCAATTAATGTG
AGTTAGCTCACTCATTAGGCACCCCAGGCTTTACACTTTATGCTTCCGGCTCGTATGTTGTGTGGAATTG
TGAGCGGATAACAATTTCACACAGGAAACAGCTATGACCATGATTACGCCAAGCGCGCAATTAACCCTCA
CTAAAGGGAACAAAAGCTGGAGCTGCAAGCTTGGCCATTGCATACGTTGTATCCATATCATAATATGTAC
ATTTATATTGGCTCATGTCCAACATTACCGCCATGTTGACATTGATTATTGACTAGTTATTAATAGTAAT
CAATTACGGGGTCATTAGTTCATAGCCCATATATGGAGTTCCGCGTTACATAACTTACGGTAAATGGCCC
GCCTGGCTGACCGCCCAACGACCCCCGCCCATTGACGTCAATAATGACGTATGTTCCCATAGTAACGCCA
ATAGGGACTTTCCATTGACGTCAATGGGTGGAGTATTTACGGTAAACTGCCCACTTGGCAGTACATCAAG
TGTATCATATGCCAAGTACGCCCCCTATTGACGTCAATGACGGTAAATGGCCCGCCTGGCATTATGCCCA
GTACATGACCTTATGGGACTTTCCTACTTGGCAGTACATCTACGTATTAGTCATCGCTATTACCATGGTG
ATGCGGTTTTGGCAGTACATCAATGGGCGTGGATAGCGGTTTGACTCACGGGGATTTCCAAGTCTCCACC
CCATTGACGTCAATGGGAGTTTGTTTTGGCACCAAAATCAACGGGACTTTCCAAAATGTCGTAACAACTC
CGCCCCATTGACGCAAATGGGCGGTAGGCGTGTACGGTGGGAGGTCTATATAAGCAGAGCTCGTTTAGTG
AACCGGGGTCTCTCTGGTTAGACCAGATCTGAGCCTGGGAGCTCTCTGGCTAACTAGGGAACCCACTGCT
TAAGCCTCAATAAAGCTTGCCTTGAGTGCTTCAAGTAGTGTGTGCCCGTCTGTTGTGTGACTCTGGTAAC
TAGAGATCCCTCAGACCCTTTTAGTCAGTGTGGAAAATCTCTAGCAGTGGCGCCCGAACAGGGACTTGAA
AGCGAAAGGGAAACCAGAGGAGCTCTCTCGACGCAGGACTCGGCTTGCTGAAGCGCGCACGGCAAGAGGC
GAGGGGCGGCGACTGGTGAGTACGCCAAAAATTTTGACTAGCGGAGGCTAGAAGGAGAGAGATGGGTGCG
AGAGCGTCAGTATTAAGCGGGGGAGAATTAGATCGCGATGGGAAAAAATTCGGTTAAGGCCAGGGGGAAA
GAAAAAATATAAATTAAAACATATAGTATGGGCAAGCAGGGAGCTAGAACGATTCGCAGTTAATCCTGGC
CTGTTAGAAACATCAGAAGGCTGTAGACAAATACTGGGACAGCTACAACCATCCCTTCAGACAGGATCAG
AAGAACTTAGATCATTATATAATACAGTAGCAACCCTCTATTGTGTGCATCAAAGGATAGAGATAAAAGA
CACCAAGGAAGCTTTAGACAAGATAGAGGAAGAGCAAAACAAAAGTAAGACCACCGCACAGCAAGCGGCC
GCTGATCTTCAGACCTGGAGGAGGAGATATGAGGGACAATTGGAGAAGTGAATTATATAAATATAAAGTA
GTAAAAATTGAACCATTAGGAGTAGCACCCACCAAGGCAAAGAGAAGAGTGGTGCAGAGAGAAAAAAGAG
CAGTGGGAATAGGAGCTTTGTTCCTTGGGTTCTTGGGAGCAGCAGGAAGCACTATGGGCGCAGCGTCAAT
GACGCTGACGGTACAGGCCAGACAATTATTGTCTGGTATAGTGCAGCAGCAGAACAATTTGCTGAGGGCT
ATTGAGGCGCAACAGCATCTGTTGCAACTCACAGTCTGGGGCATCAAGCAGCTCCAGGCAAGAATCCTGG
CTGTGGAAAGATACCTAAAGGATCAACAGCTCCTGGGGATTTGGGGTTGCTCTGGAAAACTCATTTGCAC
CACTGCTGTGCCTTGGAATGCTAGTTGGAGTAATAAATCTCTGGAACAGATTTGGAATCACACGACCTGG
ATGGAGTGGGACAGAGAAATTAACAATTACACAAGCTTAATACACTCCTTAATTGAAGAATCGCAAAACC
AGCAAGAAAAGAATGAACAAGAATTATTGGAATTAGATAAATGGGCAAGTTTGTGGAATTGGTTTAACAT
AACAAATTGGCTGTGGTATATAAAATTATTCATAATGATAGTAGGAGGCTTGGTAGGTTTAAGAATAGTT
TTTGCTGTACTTTCTATAGTGAATAGAGTTAGGCAGGGATATTCACCATTATCGTTTCAGACCCACCTCC
CAACCCCGAGGGGACCCGACAGGCCCGAAGGAATAGAAGAAGAAGGTGGAGAGAGAGACAGAGACAGATC
CATTCGATTAGTGAACGGATCTCGACGGTATCGGTTAACTTTTAAAAGAAAAGGGGGGATTGGGGGGTAC
AGTGCAGGGGAAAGAATAGTAGACATAATAGCAACAGACATACAAACTAAAGAATTACAAAAACAAATTA
CAAAAATTCAAAATTTTATCGATCACGAGACTAGCCTCGAGACTGTATTTTGTAAGTAGGTTTTTTTTTT
TTTGCCTTCTAGGCAGTGCTCATTTGGTTAATTATAGGTAGAAAGAGAGATCATTCTTCCCAATATATGT
GTGAAGAAATGAATGTTTTGTCTGATATAAATTTGTAGTGTTACAGAGTACTGTCATATTCTTGCATACT
CAAGATCAAATTATATTATGGGAGTTTTTTGGTTTTTGTGTATAAAAGAAGGAAGCATTATTACCAGTAA
CCTATGGGTCTTATATATCAGCCAATGACCACGTCATCCTTTAAGTGCATAAATTTTATGGATGCAAAAG
TAGAAGTAAAGGGGAGGCAAATCCGAAGTCGTGAACGTATTTGCAAACTTTGTTTCTGAAATGTATGTTC
TAATCTCTTCTGGCTTCCAATTCTCTTCTAAACTTTGTGTCTTCTAAATTTTAGAAGAAATCACAATTTT
CACTTATAGTTATCTTGGCCACTTACAACCTTTCAAGCAAAATAGAGGAAATTGGGTCCCTGAGTGGGGG
GTGGGGGTGTAGGATGATGTCAAGAAATAAATCCAACTGAATTACAAATACTCAGCAGTAAAGAGAGTAT
TTTAATGAATCAGATGATAACCATCAGGGTGCATTTCATCTCCACTAAATCTTCGTACCAAGGCCAGATT
CTACATGAATGTTGGTTCGTATTTATGTAAATGTATTTTTAAAACAAAAGCCAATTGATATCTTATGCTT
TAATACTTATTCCACTAATCATTTACGTAGATGCATCACGTGCAGTAATCATTTTTATTACCTATTCACA
AGCAAAAATATTAGTATAAACTGGGTACAATAAAATAGAGAAAAGAAATATTCAAATAGATAAGCGTTTT
GTTAAAAAAAAAAAAAAGAAGAAAGAAAGGACACATTTATCAGGATTCCTATTTCCCGTACATAATATGG
ATGTTTGTTTGTTTTTGTAAGTTAACGGGACCGGTGGTTTAACTTGTTATTGAAACATGCTCGAAAAAAT
CAGGTAGCTTATTTTGTAATTGCTTGTTATGAAACCACTGGCATTTCTCTGGGGAAAATAAGTTAAAAAC
TCTTTAGCTATCAGGCAGTGGGTTTTAATTTTTTATATTGGTTAAATGTAACAGTGGATTTGCGTACTCT
CTCCTAATTTCTAACTTTGTGTAATCATTCTTGAAACCCCAAATCTAGATTTTAAAAAAGAAGCCTTCTA
AAAGTTTTCCTGAAGTTTACTTTTCAGTTACAAAGAGTAAAATAACTTTCTGAAATGCCTTCTGTAAATC
GTGGTGGTGGTGCGGTTTGTTTGGGGAGATTTGTTTTGTTTTTAAAAGACAGTGCACTTTCTTATGAAAG
AGACAGGGAAAGTTTTACCTGTCTGTCTCCTGGGTTTGTTTTTTTTTTCTTTCTTTCTTTTTCTTTTAAA
GATTGGTGATAAGGAATTCTAACTACTTAATGAGATGGGAGAGGCCTCACTCCATTGGAGTGGAGGAGTC
CAGGTGGAAGTTGATGGATTGGACAGGTAAAGAGAAGAGTCCCGCCTCCTCATGCCTATAGTTGGGTATA
TATTAGGAAACCTTAAATTATGTACAGAGAGAGAAAGAGAGAGAGGGACTTGAGTTCTGTTATCTTCTTA
AGTAGATTCATATTGGGATCCAGATCTGCGATCTAAGTAAGCTTGGCATTCCGGTACTGTTGGTAAAGCC
ACCATGGAAGACGCCAAAAACATAAAGAAAGGCCCGGCGCCATTCTATCCGCTGGAAGATGGAACCGCTG
GAGAGCAACTGCATAAGGCTATGAAGAGATACGCCCTGGTTCCTGGAACAATTGCTTTTACAGATGCACA
TATCGAGGTGGACATCACTTACGCTGAGTACTTCGAAATGTCCGTTCGGTTGGCAGAAGCTATGAAACGA
TATGGGCTGAATACAAATCACAGAATCGTCGTATGCAGTGAAAACTCTCTTCAATTCTTTATGCCGGTGT
TGGGCGCGTTATTTATCGGAGTTGCAGTTGCGCCCGCGAACGACATTTATAATGAACGTGAATTGCTCAA
CAGTATGGGCATTTCGCAGCCTACCGTGGTGTTCGTTTCCAAAAAGGGGTTGCAAAAAATTTTGAACGTG
CAAAAAAAGCTCCCAATCATCCAAAAAATTATTATCATGGATTCTAAAACGGATTACCAGGGATTTCAGT
CGATGTACACGTTCGTCACATCTCATCTACCTCCCGGTTTTAATGAATACGATTTTGTGCCAGAGTCCTT
CGATAGGGACAAGACAATTGCACTGATCATGAACTCCTCTGGATCTACTGGTCTGCCTAAAGGTGTCGCT
CTGCCTCATAGAACTGCCTGCGTGAGATTCTCGCATGCCAGAGATCCTATTTTTGGCAATCAAATCATTC
CGGATACTGCGATTTTAAGTGTTGTTCCATTCCATCACGGTTTTGGAATGTTTACTACACTCGGATATTT
GATATGTGGATTTCGAGTCGTCTTAATGTATAGATTTGAAGAAGAGCTGTTTCTGAGGAGCCTTCAGGAT
TACAAGATTCAAAGTGCGCTGCTGGTGCCAACCCTATTCTCCTTCTTCGCCAAAAGCACTCTGATTGACA
AATACGATTTATCTAATTTACACGAAATTGCTTCTGGTGGCGCTCCCCTCTCTAAGGAAGTCGGGGAAGC
GGTTGCCAAGAGGTTCCATCTGCCAGGTATCAGGCAAGGATATGGGCTCACTGAGACTACATCAGCTATT
CTGATTACACCCGAGGGGGATGATAAACCGGGCGCGGTCGGTAAAGTTGTTCCATTTTTTGAAGCGAAGG
TTGTGGATCTGGATACCGGGAAAACGCTGGGCGTTAATCAAAGAGGCGAACTGTGTGTGAGAGGTCCTAT
GATTATGTCCGGTTATGTAAACAATCCGGAAGCGACCAACGCCTTGATTGACAAGGATGGATGGCTACAT
TCTGGAGACATAGCTTACTGGGACGAAGACGAACACTTCTTCATCGTTGACCGCCTGAAGTCTCTGATTA
AGTACAAAGGCTATCAGGTGGCTCCCGCTGAATTGGAATCCATCTTGCTCCAACACCCCAACATCTTCGA
CGCAGGTGTCGCAGGTCTTCCCGACGATGACGCCGGTGAACTTCCCGCCGCCGTTGTTGTTTTGGAGCAC
GGAAAGACGATGACGGAAAAAGAGATCGTGGATTACGTCGCCAGTCAAGTAACAACCGCGAAAAAGTTGC
GCGGAGGAGTTGTGTTTGTGGACGAAGTACCGAAAGGTCTTACCGGAAAACTCGACGCAAGAAAAATCAG
AGAGATCCTCATAAAGGCCAAGAAGGGCGGAAAGATCGCCGTGTAATTCTAGAGTCGGGATATCATGCAG
GAATTCGATTAATAGTAATCAATTACGGGGTCATTAGTTCATAGCCCATATATGGAGTTCCGCGTTACAT
AACTTACGGTAAATGGCCCGCCTGGCTGACCGCCCAACGACCCCCGCCCATTGACGTCAATAATGACGTA
TGTTCCCATAGTAACGCCAATAGGGACTTTCCATTGACGTCAATGGGTGGAGTATTTACGGTAAACTGCC
CACTTGGCAGTACATCAAGTGTATCATATGCCAAGTACGCCCCCTATTGACGTCAATGACGGTAAATGGC
CCGCCTGGCATTATGCCCAGTACATGACCTTATGGGACTTTCCTACTTGGCAGTACATCTACGTATTAGT
CATCGCTATTACCATGGTGATGCGGTTTTGGCAGTACATCAATGGGCGTGGATAGCGGTTTGACTCACGG
GGATTTCCAAGTCTCCACCCCATTGACGTCAATGGGAGTTTGTTTTGGCACCAAAATCAACGGGACTTTC
CAAAATGTCGTAACAACTCCGCCCCATTGACGCAAATGGGCGGTAGGCGTGTACGGTGGGAGGTCTATAT
AAGCAGAGCTGGTTTAGTGAACCGTCAGATCCGCTAGCATGGCTTCCAAGGTGTACGACCCCGAGCAACG
CAAACGCATGATCACTGGGCCTCAGTGGTGGGCTCGCTGCAAGCAAATGAACGTGCTGGACTCCTTCATC
AACTACTATGATTCCGAGAAGCACGCCGAGAACGCCGTGATTTTTCTGCATGGTAACGCTGCCTCCAGCT
ACCTGTGGAGGCACGTCGTGCCTCACATCGAGCCCGTGGCTAGATGCATCATCCCTGATCTGATCGGAAT
GGGTAAGTCCGGCAAGAGCGGGAATGGCTCATATCGCCTCCTGGATCACTACAAGTACCTCACCGCTTGG
TTCGAGCTGCTGAACCTTCCAAAGAAAATCATCTTTGTGGGCCACGACTGGGGGGCTTGTCTGGCCTTTC
ACTACTCCTACGAGCACCAAGACAAGATCAAGGCCATCGTCCATGCTGAGAGTGTCGTGGACGTGATCGA
GTCCTGGGACGAGTGGCCTGACATCGAGGAGGATATCGCCCTGATCAAGAGCGAAGAGGGCGAGAAAATG
GTGCTTGAGAATAACTTCTTCGTCGAGACCATGCTCCCAAGCAAGATCATGCGGAAACTGGAGCCTGAGG
AGTTCGCTGCCTACCTGGAGCCATTCAAGGAGAAGGGCGAGGTTAGACGGCCTACCCTCTCCTGGCCTCG
CGAGATCCCTCTCGTTAAGGGAGGCAAGCCCGACGTCGTCCAGATTGTCCGCAACTACAACGCCTACCTT
CGGGCCAGCGACGATCTGCCTAAGATGTTCATCGAGTCCGACCCTGGGTTCTTTTCCAACGCTATTGTCG
AGGGAGCTAAGAAGTTCCCTAACACCGAGTTCGTGAAGGTGAAGGGCCTCCACTTCAGCCAGGAGGACGC
TCCAGATGAAATGGGTAAGTACATCAAGAGCTTCGTGGAGCGCGTGCTGAAGAACGAGCAGGGCAGCGGC
AGCGACGAGGTTGACGGCAGCGGCAGCGAATTCATGGCCTCCTCCGAGAACGTCATCACCGAGTTCATGC
GCTTCAAGGTGCGCATGGAGGGCACCGTGAACGGCCACGAGTTCGAGATCGAGGGCGAGGGCGAGGGCCG
CCCCTACGAGGGCCACAACACCGTGAAGCTGAAGGTGACCAAGGGCGGCCCCCTGCCCTTCGCCTGGGAC
ATCCTGTCCCCCCAGTTCCAGTACGGCTCCAAGGTGTACGTGAAGCACCCCGCCGACATCCCCGACTACA
AGAAGCTGTCCTTCCCCGAGGGCTTCAAGTGGGAGCGCGTGATGAACTTCGAGGACGGCGGCGTGGCGAC
CGTGACCCAGGACTCCTCCCTGCAGGACGGCTGCTTCATCTACAAGGTGAAGTTCATCGGCGTGAACTTC
CCCTCCGACGGCCCCGTGATGAAGAAGAAGACCATGGGCTGGGAGGCCTCCACCGAGCGCCTGTACCCCC
GCGACGGCGTGCTGAAGGGCGAGACCCACAAGGCCCTGAAGCTGAAGGACGGCGGCCACTACCTGGTGGA
GTTCAAATCCATCTACATGGCCAAGAAGCCCGTGCAGCTGCCCGGCTACTACTACGTGGACGCCAAGCTG
GACATCACCTCCCACAACGAGGACTACACCATCGTGGAGCAGTACGAGCGCACCGAGGGCCGCCACCACC
TGTTCCTGTAGGTCGACAATCAACCTCTGGATTACAAAATTTGTGAAAGATTGACTGGTATTCTTAACTA
TGTTGCTCCTTTTACGCTATGTGGATACGCTGCTTTAATGCCTTTGTATCATGCTATTGCTTCCCGTATG
GCTTTCATTTTCTCCTCCTTGTATAAATCCTGGTTGCTGTCTCTTTATGAGGAGTTGTGGCCCGTTGTCA
GGCAACGTGGCGTGGTGTGCACTGTGTTTGCTGACGCAACCCCCACTGGTTGGGGCATTGCCACCACCTG
TCAGCTCCTTTCCGGGACTTTCGCTTTCCCCCTCCCTATTGCCACGGCGGAACTCATCGCCGCCTGCCTT
GCCCGCTGCTGGACAGGGGCTCGGCTGTTGGGCACTGACAATTCCGTGGTGTTGTCGGGGAAATCATCGT
CCTTTCCTTGGCTGCTCGCCTGTGTTGCCACCTGGATTCTGCGCGGGACGTCCTTCTGCTACGTCCCTTC
GGCCCTCAATCCAGCGGACCTTCCTTCCCGCGGCCTGCTGCCGGCTCTGCGGCCTCTTCCGCGTCTTCGC
CTTCGCCCTCAGACGAGTCGGATCTCCCTTTGGGCCGCCTCCCCGCCTGGAATTCGAGCTCGGTACCTTT
AAGACCAATGACTTACAAGGCAGCTGTAGATCTTAGCCACTTTTTAAAAGAAAAGGGGGGACTGGAAGGG
CTAATTC
Features (pLannotate 1.2.2; 29 found; start..end, strand, type, name):
    291..412     +  polyA_signal   SV40 poly(A) signal: SV40 polyadenylation signal
    452..587     +  rep_origin     SV40 ori: SV40 origin of replication
    608..626     -  promoter       T7 promoter: promoter for bacteriophage T7 RNA polymerase
    634..789     +  CDS            lacZα (fragment): LacZα fragment of β-galactosidase; lacZ fragment
    794..1222    +  rep_origin     f1 ori (sequence partly withheld): f1 bacteriophage origin of replication; arrow indicates direction of (+) strand synthesis
   1275..1379    +  promoter       AmpR promoter: bla
   1380..2240    +  CDS            AmpR: β-lactamase; bla; confers resistance to ampicillin, carbenicillin, and related antibiotics
   2411..2999    +  rep_origin     ori: high-copy-number ColE1/pMB1/pBR322/pUC origin of replication
   3182..3274    +  CDS            lacI (fragment): lac repressor; lacI; The lac repressor binds to the lac operator to inhibit transcription in E. coli. This inhibition can be relieved by adding lactose or isopropyl-β-D-thiogalactopyranoside (IPTG).
   3287..3308    +  protein_bind   CAP binding site: CAP binding activates transcription in the presence of cAMP. E. coli catabolite activator protein
   3323..3353    +  promoter       lac promoter: promoter for the E. coli lac operon
   3357..3379    +  protein_bind   lac operator (fragment): The lac repressor binds to the lac operator to inhibit transcription in E. coli. This inhibition can be relieved by adding lactose or isopropyl-β-D-thiogalactopyranoside (IPTG). lac repressor encoded by lacI
   3422..3440    +  promoter       T3 promoter: promoter for bacteriophage T3 RNA polymerase
   3541..3920    +  enhancer       CMV enhancer: human cytomegalovirus immediate early enhancer
   3921..4124    +  promoter       CMV promoter: human cytomegalovirus (CMV) immediate early promoter
   4139..4319    +  LTR            5' LTR (truncated): truncated 5' long terminal repeat (LTR) from HIV-1
   4366..4491    +  misc_feature   HIV-1 Ψ: packaging signal of human immunodeficiency virus type 1
   4475..4838    +  CDS            HIV-1 gag (fragment): gag protein from human immunodeficiency virus 1; gag
   4984..5217    +  misc_feature   RRE: The Rev response element (RRE) of HIV-1 allows for Rev-dependent mRNA export from the nucleus to the cytoplasm.
   5594..5694    +  CDS            Rev (fragment): human immunodeficiency virus 1 (HIV-1) Rev protein; rev; enhances nuclear export of unspliced and incompletely spliced viral mRNAs
   5713..5830    +  misc_feature   cPPT/CTS: central polypurine tract and central termination sequence of HIV-1
   7567..9219    +  CDS            luciferase: firefly luciferase; luc+; enhanced luc+ version of the luciferase gene
   9306..9609    +  enhancer       CMV enhancer: human cytomegalovirus immediate early enhancer
   9610..9813    +  promoter       CMV promoter: human cytomegalovirus (CMV) immediate early promoter
   9842..10774   +  CDS            hRluc: Renilla luciferase human codon-optimized
  10817..11494   +  CDS            DsRed2: improved tetrameric variant of DsRed fluorescent protein mammalian codon-optimized
  11501..12089   +  misc_feature   WPRE: woodchuck hepatitis virus posttranscriptional regulatory element
  12106..12174   +  CDS            nef (fragment): NEF_HV1Z2 - Experimental evidence at protein level: Swiss-Prot protein existence level 1. Extracellular Nef protein targets CD4(+) T-lymphocytes for apoptosis by interacting with CXCR4 surface receptors. From Human immunodeficiency virus type 1 group M subtype D (isolate Z2/CDC-Z34) (HIV-1).
  12176..219     +  LTR            3' LTR (ΔU3) (across the origin): self-inactivating 3' long terminal repeat (LTR) from HIV-1
