[The description below was written by a language model from this plasmid's Addgene catalogue record and pLannotate feature annotations shown in this document.]
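Description:
pCCL-dNTP63Promoter-FLuc-CMV-RLuc-dsRed2 is a roughly 12.2 kb self-inactivating HIV-1-based lentiviral transfer vector for mammalian cells, built by inserting a 1,659 bp human ΔNp63 (dNTP63) promoter fragment between XhoI and BamHI sites of the promoterless parent pCCL-NoPromoter-FLuc-CMV-RLuc-dsRed2. In bacteria it is maintained through a high-copy ColE1/pUC origin and selected with ampicillin via the bla gene. The backbone also carries an f1 origin, residual lac/lacZα sequences, T3 and T7 promoters, and an SV40 origin and poly(A) signal downstream of the 3′ LTR.

The viral genome is transcribed in packaging cells from a CMV enhancer/promoter fused to a truncated 5′ LTR, a chimeric arrangement typical of Tat-independent, third-generation designs. It contains the Ψ packaging signal with a gag fragment, the RRE for Rev-dependent export, the cPPT/CTS, a WPRE to boost transcript expression, and a ΔU3 3′ LTR that inactivates LTR promoter activity after integration. Between the cPPT and WPRE sit two reporter units in the same orientation. The unannotated interval upstream of the firefly luciferase (luc+) coding sequence matches the expected position of the dNTP63 promoter, so firefly signal reports activity of this promoter. An internal CMV enhancer/promoter then drives humanised Renilla luciferase followed by DsRed2. The short gap between these two coding sequences is not annotated, so the record does not state how they are linked. The constitutive Renilla signal provides a normalisation control and DsRed2 allows transduced cells to be identified. The associated publication presents the vector as part of a lentiviral toolkit for monitoring airway epithelial cell differentiation by bioluminescence.
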