Addgene plasmid #215326: pCCL-dNTP63Promoter-FLuc-CMV-RLuc-dsRed2
Purpose: Lentiviral mammalian vector with firefly luciferase reporter for dNTP63 expression; renilla luciferase and dsRed2 reporter under CMV promoter.
Depositing lab: Rob Hynds. Depositing organization: University College London. Publication: A lentiviral toolkit to monitor airway epithelial cell differentiation using bioluminescence. Orr JC, Laali A, Durrenberger PF, Lazarus KA, El Mdawar MB, Janes SM, Hynds RE. Am J Physiol Lung Cell Mol Physiol. 2024 Oct 1;327(4):L587-L599. doi: 10.1152/ajplung.00047.2024. Epub 2024 Aug 13. PubMed 39137525.
Backbone
  Vector backbone: pCCL-NoPromoter-FLuc-CMV-RLuc-dsRed2
  Backbone size w/o insert (bp): 10546
  Total vector size (bp): 12189
  Vector type: Mammalian Expression, Lentiviral, Luciferase
Growth in bacteria
  Bacterial resistance: Ampicillin, 100 μg/mL
  Growth temperature: 37°C
  Growth strain: NEB Stable
  Copy number: Unknown
Gene/Insert
  Gene/Insert name: dNTP63 Promoter (alt names: TP63 Promoter; P63 Promoter)
  Species: H. sapiens (human)
  Insert size (bp): 1659
  Promoter: dNTP63
  Cloning method: Restriction Enzyme; 5′ cloning site XhoI (not destroyed); 3′ cloning site BamHI (not destroyed)
  Sequencing primers: 5′ AATGGTCTCGAGGCTGTCAGTAGGTGTAGAATTTAG; 3′ AATGGAGGATCCCAATATGAATCTACTTAAGAAGATAACAGA
Terms and licenses: Academic/Nonprofit Terms; Industry Terms: Not Available to Industry
Depositor comments: Please visit https://doi.org/10.1101/2024.02.09.579635 for bioRxiv preprint.
How to cite: pCCL-dNTP63Promoter-FLuc-CMV-RLuc-dsRed2 was a gift from Rob Hynds (Addgene plasmid # 215326 ; http://n2t.net/addgene:215326 ; RRID:Addgene_215326)
